Addgene plasmid #169276: SIN40C.EFS.eGFP.pre
Purpose: (Empty Backbone) Constitutive overexpression of GFP under the control of EFS promoter; for miRNA 3'UTR binding assays.
Depositing lab: Dirk Heckl. Depositing organization: Martin-Luther-Universitaet Halle-Wittenberg.
Backbone
  Vector backbone: SIN40C
  Vector type: Lentiviral
Growth in bacteria
  Bacterial resistance: Ampicillin, 100 μg/mL
  Growth temperature: 37°C
  Growth strain: NEB Stable
  Copy number: High Copy
Gene/Insert
  Gene/Insert name: None
Terms and licenses: Academic/Nonprofit Terms; Industry Terms: Not Available to Industry
How to cite: SIN40C.EFS.eGFP.pre was a gift from Dirk Heckl (Addgene plasmid # 169276 ; http://n2t.net/addgene:169276 ; RRID:Addgene_169276)
