[The description below was written by a language model from this plasmid's Addgene catalogue record and pLannotate feature annotations shown in this document.]
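Description:
SIN40C.EFS.eGFP.pre is a self-inactivating HIV-1-based lentiviral transfer plasmid of about 7.7 kb, built on the SIN40C backbone and catalogued as an empty backbone. It is maintained in E. coli through a high-copy ColE1/pUC-type origin with ampicillin selection (AmpR under its own bla promoter). It also carries an f1 origin and leftover cloning-vector elements: lac promoter/operator, lacZα and lacI fragments, and T3 and T7 promoters. These play no evident role in its lentiviral function.

Upstream of a truncated 5' LTR lies a composite of CMV enhancer, an SV40 promoter fragment and the RSV promoter. This arrangement is typical of designs in which genomic RNA is transcribed in packaging cells without Tat. The viral cis elements follow: the Ψ packaging signal extending into a gag fragment, the Rev response element for nuclear export of unspliced RNA, and the cPPT/CTS, which aids nuclear import of the reverse-transcribed genome. The ΔU3 3' LTR disables LTR promoter activity after integration, so expression in transduced cells depends on the internal promoter. An SV40 poly(A) signal and SV40 origin lie downstream of the 3' LTR.

The internal cassette consists of the short EF-1α core (EFS) promoter driving EGFP, followed by the WPRE (the "pre" in the name), which enhances transcript stability and expression. The stated purpose is constitutive GFP overexpression for miRNA 3'UTR binding assays. Presumably candidate target sequences are cloned downstream of the EGFP coding region, so that miRNA-mediated repression lowers fluorescence, but the record does not specify the cloning site. No separate mammalian selection marker is annotated.
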