Features (pLannotate 1.2.2; 28 found; start..end, strand, type, name):
      1..128     +  rep_origin     RSF ori (fragment): Plasmids containing the RSF 1030 origin of replication can be propagated in E. coli cells that contain additional plasmids with compatible origins.
    130..222     +  CDS            lacI (fragment): lac repressor; lacI; The lac repressor binds to the lac operator to inhibit transcription in E. coli. This inhibition can be relieved by adding lactose or isopropyl-β-D-thiogalactopyranoside (IPTG).
    235..256     +  protein_bind   CAP binding site: CAP binding activates transcription in the presence of cAMP. E. coli catabolite activator protein
    271..301     +  promoter       lac promoter: promoter for the E. coli lac operon
    309..325     +  protein_bind   lac operator: The lac repressor binds to the lac operator to inhibit transcription in E. coli. This inhibition can be relieved by adding lactose or isopropyl-β-D-thiogalactopyranoside (IPTG). lac repressor encoded by lacI
    370..388     +  promoter       T3 promoter: promoter for bacteriophage T3 RNA polymerase
    433..812     +  enhancer       CMV enhancer: human cytomegalovirus immediate early enhancer
    869..1060    +  promoter       SV40 promoter (fragment): SV40 enhancer and early promoter
   1079..1305    +  promoter       RSV promoter: Rous sarcoma virus enhancer/promoter
   1306..1486    +  LTR            5' LTR (truncated): truncated 5' long terminal repeat (LTR) from HIV-1
   1533..1658    +  misc_feature   HIV-1 Ψ: packaging signal of human immunodeficiency virus type 1
   1642..2005    +  CDS            HIV-1 gag (fragment): gag protein from human immunodeficiency virus 1; gag
   2151..2384    +  misc_feature   RRE: The Rev response element (RRE) of HIV-1 allows for Rev-dependent mRNA export from the nucleus to the cytoplasm.
   2761..2785    +  CDS            Rev (fragment): human immunodeficiency virus 1 (HIV-1) Rev protein; rev; enhances nuclear export of unspliced and incompletely spliced viral mRNAs
   2826..2943    +  misc_feature   cPPT/CTS: central polypurine tract and central termination sequence of HIV-1
   3013..3224    +  promoter       EF-1α core promoter: core promoter for human elongation factor EF-1α
   3247..3966    +  CDS            EGFP: the original enhanced GFP (Yang et al., 1996) mammalian codon-optimized
   3982..4570    +  misc_feature   WPRE: woodchuck hepatitis virus posttranscriptional regulatory element
   4621..4640    +  misc_feature   cPPT/CTS (fragment): central polypurine tract and central termination sequence of HIV-1
   4642..4875    +  LTR            3' LTR (ΔU3): self-inactivating 3' long terminal repeat (LTR) from HIV-1
   4953..5074    +  polyA_signal   SV40 poly(A) signal: SV40 polyadenylation signal
   5114..5249    +  rep_origin     SV40 ori: SV40 origin of replication
   5270..5288    -  promoter       T7 promoter: promoter for bacteriophage T7 RNA polymerase
   5296..5451    +  CDS            lacZα (fragment): LacZα fragment of β-galactosidase; lacZ fragment
   5456..5884    +  rep_origin     f1 ori (sequence partly withheld): f1 bacteriophage origin of replication; arrow indicates direction of (+) strand synthesis
   5937..6041    +  promoter       AmpR promoter: bla
   6042..6902    +  CDS            AmpR: β-lactamase; bla; confers resistance to ampicillin, carbenicillin, and related antibiotics
   7073..7661    +  rep_origin     ori: high-copy-number ColE1/pMB1/pBR322/pUC origin of replication
>Addgene plasmid #169276 | SIN40C.EFS.eGFP.pre | addgene full sequence | sequence record 337928 | Addgene NGS Result
TCACATGTTCTTTCCTGCGTTATCCCCTGATTCTGTGGATAACCGTATTACCGCCTTTGAGTGAGCTGAT
ACCGCTCGCCGCAGCCGAACGACCGAGCGCAGCGAGTCAGTGAGCGAGGAAGCGGAAGAGCGCCCAATAC
GCAAACCGCCTCTCCCCGCGCGTTGGCCGATTCATTAATGCAGCTGGCACGACAGGTTTCCCGACTGGAA
AGCGGGCAGTGAGCGCAACGCAATTAATGTGAGTTAGCTCACTCATTAGGCACCCCAGGCTTTACACTTT
ATGCTTCCGGCTCGTATGTTGTGTGGAATTGTGAGCGGATAACAATTTCACACAGGAAACAGCTATGACC
ATGATTACGCCAAGCGCGCAATTAACCCTCACTAAAGGGAACAAAAGCTGGAGCTGCAAGCGGTACCGTC
GACCTGCAGGTTGACATTGATTATTGACTAGTTATTAATAGTAATCAATTACGGGGTCATTAGTTCATAG
CCCATATATGGAGTTCCGCGTTACATAACTTACGGTAAATGGCCCGCCTGGCTGACCGCCCAACGACCCC
CGCCCATTGACGTCAATAATGACGTATGTTCCCATAGTAACGCCAATAGGGACTTTCCATTGACGTCAAT
GGGTGGAGTATTTACGGTAAACTGCCCACTTGGCAGTACATCAAGTGTATCATATGCCAAGTACGCCCCC
TATTGACGTCAATGACGGTAAATGGCCCGCCTGGCATTATGCCCAGTACATGACCTTATGGGACTTTCCT
ACTTGGCAGTACATCTACGTATTAGTCATCGCTATTACCATGGCGCGCCATGCAGGGCCTGAAATAACCT
CTGAAAGAGGAACTTGGTTAGGTACCTTCTGAGGCGGAAAGAACCAGCTGTGGAATGTGTGTCAGTTAGG
GTGTGGAAAGTCCCCAGGCTCCCCAGCAGGCAGAAGTATGCAAAGCATGCATCTCAATTAGTCAGCAACC
AGGTGTGGAAAGTCCCCAGGCTCCCCAGCAGGCAGAAGTATGCAAAGCATGCATCTCAATTAGTCAGCAA
CCATAGTCCCTTAAGAGGCGCGCCTTAATGTAGTCTTATGCAATACTCTTGTAGTCTTGCAACATGGTAA
CGATGAGTTAGCAACATGCCTTACAAGGAGAGAAAAAGCACCGTGCATGCCGATTGGTGGAAGTAAGGTG
GTACGATCGTGCCTTATTAGGAAGGCAACAGACGGGTCTGACATGGATTGGACGAACCACTGAATTGCCG
CATTGCAGAGATATTGTATTTAAGTGCCTAGCTCGATACATAAACGGGTCTCTCTGGTTAGACCAGATCT
GAGCCTGGGAGCTCTCTGGCTAACTAGGGAACCCACTGCTTAAGCCTCAATAAAGCTTGCCTTGAGTGCT
TCAAGTAGTGTGTGCCCGTCTGTTGTGTGACTCTGGTAACTAGAGATCCCTCAGACCCTTTTAGTCAGTG
TGGAAAATCTCTAGCAGTGGCGCCCGAACAGGGACTTGAAAGCGAAAGGGAAACCAGAGGAGCTCTCTCG
ACGCAGGACTCGGCTTGCTGAAGCGCGCACGGCAAGAGGCGAGGGGCGGCGACTGGTGAGTACGCCAAAA
ATTTTGACTAGCGGAGGCTAGAAGGAGAGAGATGGGTGCGAGAGCGTCAGTATTAAGCGGGGGAGAATTA
GATCGCGATGGGAAAAAATTCGGTTAAGGCCAGGGGGAAAGAAAAAATATAAATTAAAACATATAGTATG
GGCAAGCAGGGAGCTAGAACGATTCGCAGTTAATCCTGGCCTGTTAGAAACATCAGAAGGCTGTAGACAA
ATACTGGGACAGCTACAACCATCCCTTCAGACAGGATCAGAAGAACTTAGATCATTATATAATACAGTAG
CAACCCTCTATTGTGTGCATCAAAGGATAGAGATAAAAGACACCAAGGAAGCTTTAGACAAGATAGAGGA
AGAGCAAAACAAAAGTAAGACCACCGCACAGCAAGCGGCCGCTGATCTTCAGACCTGGAGGAGGAGATAT
GAGGGACAATTGGAGAAGTGAATTATATAAATATAAAGTAGTAAAAATTGAACCATTAGGAGTAGCACCC
ACCAAGGCAAAGAGAAGAGTGGTGCAGAGAGAAAAAAGAGCAGTGGGAATAGGAGCTTTGTTCCTTGGGT
TCTTGGGAGCAGCAGGAAGCACTATGGGCGCAGCGTCAATGACGCTGACGGTACAGGCCAGACAATTATT
GTCTGGTATAGTGCAGCAGCAGAACAATTTGCTGAGGGCTATTGAGGCGCAACAGCATCTGTTGCAACTC
ACAGTCTGGGGCATCAAGCAGCTCCAGGCAAGAATCCTGGCTGTGGAAAGATACCTAAAGGATCAACAGC
TCCTGGGGATTTGGGGTTGCTCTGGAAAACTCATTTGCACCACTGCTGTGCCTTGGAATGCTAGTTGGAG
TAATAAATCTCTGGAACAGATTTGGAATCACACGACCTGGATGGAGTGGGACAGAGAAATTAACAATTAC
ACAAGCTTAATACACTCCTTAATTGAAGAATCGCAAAACCAGCAAGAAAAGAATGAACAAGAATTATTGG
AATTAGATAAATGGGCAAGTTTGTGGAATTGGTTTAACATAACAAATTGGCTGTGGTATATAAAATTATT
CATAATGATAGTAGGAGGCTTGGTAGGTTTAAGAATAGTTTTTGCTGTACTTTCTATAGTGAATAGAGTT
AGGCAGGGATATTCACCATTATCGTTTCAGACCCACCTCCCAACCCCGAGGGGACAATTCTAGATCTTGA
GACAAATGGCAGTATTCATCCACAATTTTAAAAGAAAAGGGGGGATTGGGGGGTACAGTGCAGGGGAAAG
AATAGTAGACATAATAGCAACAGACATACAAACTAAAGAATTACAAAAACAAATTACAAAAATTCAAAAT
TTTCGGGTTTATTACAGGGACAGCAGAGATCCACTTTGGCGCCGGCTCGAGTTGGCTCCGGTGCCCGTCA
GTGGGCAGAGCGCACATCGCCCACAGTCCCCGAGAAGTTGGGGGGAGGGGTCGGCAATTGATCCGGTGCC
TAGAGAAGGTGGCGCGGGGTAAACTGGGAAAGTGATGTCGTGTACTGGCTCCGCCTTTTTCCCGAGGGTG
GGGGAGAACCGTATATAAGTGCAGTAGTCGCCGTGAACGTTCTTTTTCGCAACGGGTTTGCCGCCAGAAC
ACAGGTGTCGTGACGGATCCGCCACCATGGTGAGCAAGGGCGAGGAGCTGTTCACCGGGGTGGTGCCCAT
CCTGGTCGAGCTGGACGGCGACGTAAACGGCCACAAGTTCAGCGTGTCCGGCGAGGGCGAGGGCGATGCC
ACCTACGGCAAGCTGACCCTGAAGTTCATCTGCACCACCGGCAAGCTGCCCGTGCCCTGGCCCACCCTCG
TGACCACCCTGACCTACGGCGTGCAGTGCTTCAGCCGCTACCCCGACCACATGAAGCAGCACGACTTCTT
CAAGTCCGCCATGCCCGAAGGCTACGTCCAGGAGCGCACCATCTTCTTCAAGGACGACGGCAACTACAAG
ACCCGCGCCGAGGTGAAGTTCGAGGGCGACACCCTGGTGAACCGCATCGAGCTGAAGGGCATCGACTTCA
AGGAGGACGGCAACATCCTGGGGCACAAGCTGGAGTACAACTACAACAGCCACAACGTCTATATCATGGC
CGACAAGCAGAAGAACGGCATCAAGGTGAACTTCAAGATCCGCCACAACATCGAGGACGGCAGCGTGCAG
CTCGCCGACCACTACCAGCAGAACACCCCCATCGGCGACGGCCCCGTGCTGCTGCCCGACAACCACTACC
TGAGCACCCAGTCCGCCCTGAGCAAAGACCCCAACGAGAAGCGCGATCACATGGTCCTGCTGGAGTTCGT
GACCGCCGCCGGGATCACTCTCGGCATGGACGAGCTGTACAAGTAAACGCGTTAAGTCGACAATCAACCT
CTGGATTACAAAATTTGTGAAAGATTGACTGGTATTCTTAACTATGTTGCTCCTTTTACGCTATGTGGAT
ACGCTGCTTTAATGCCTTTGTATCATGCTATTGCTTCCCGTATGGCTTTCATTTTCTCCTCCTTGTATAA
ATCCTGGTTGCTGTCTCTTTATGAGGAGTTGTGGCCCGTTGTCAGGCAACGTGGCGTGGTGTGCACTGTG
TTTGCTGACGCAACCCCCACTGGTTGGGGCATTGCCACCACCTGTCAGCTCCTTTCCGGGACTTTCGCTT
TCCCCCTCCCTATTGCCACGGCGGAACTCATCGCCGCCTGCCTTGCCCGCTGCTGGACAGGGGCTCGGCT
GTTGGGCACTGACAATTCCGTGGTGTTGTCGGGGAAATCATCGTCCTTTCCTTGGCTGCTCGCCTGTGTT
GCCACCTGGATTCTGCGCGGGACGTCCTTCTGCTACGTCCCTTCGGCCCTCAATCCAGCGGACCTTCCTT
CCCGCGGCCTGCTGCCGGCTCTGCGGCCTCTTCCGCGTCTTCGCCTTCGCCCTCAGACGAGTCGGATCTC
CCTTTGGGCCGCCTCCCCGCGTCGACTTTAAGACCAATGACTTACAAGGCAGCTGTAGATCTTAGCCACT
TTTTAAAAGAAAAGGGGGGACTGGAAGGGCTAATTCACTCCCAACGAAGACAAGATCTGCTTTTTGCTTG
TACTGGGTCTCTCTGGTTAGACCAGATCTGAGCCTGGGAGCTCTCTGGCTAACTAGGGAACCCACTGCTT
AAGCCTCAATAAAGCTTGCCTTGAGTGCTTCAAGTAGTGTGTGCCCGTCTGTTGTGTGACTCTGGTAACT
AGAGATCCCTCAGACCCTTTTAGTCAGTGTGGAAAATCTCTAGCAGTACGTATAGTAGTTCATGTCATCT
TATTATTCAGTATTTATAACTTGCAAAGAAATGAATATCAGAGAGTGAGAGGAACTTGTTTATTGCAGCT
TATAATGGTTACAAATAAAGCAATAGCATCACAAATTTCACAAATAAAGCATTTTTTTCACTGCATTCTA
GTTGTGGTTTGTCCAAACTCATCAATGTATCTTATCATGTCTGGCTCTAGCTATCCCGCCCCTAACTCCG
CCCATCCCGCCCCTAACTCCGCCCAGTTCCGCCCATTCTCCGCCCCATGGCTGACTAATTTTTTTTATTT
ATGCAGAGGCCGAGGCCGCCTCGGCCTCTGAGCTATTCCAGAAGTAGTGAGGAGGCTTTTTTGGAGGCCT
AGGGACGTACCCAATTCGCCCTATAGTGAGTCGTATTACGCGCGCTCACTGGCCGTCGTTTTACAACGTC
GTGACTGGGAAAACCCTGGCGTTACCCAACTTAATCGCCTTGCAGCACATCCCCCTTTCGCCAGCTGGCG
TAATAGCGAAGAGGCCCGCACCGATCGCCCTTCCCAACAGTTGCGCAGCCTGAATGGCGAATGGG
[124 nt withheld, positions 5456-5579]
C
[91 nt withheld, positions 5581-5671]
A
[49 nt withheld, positions 5673-5721]
CCTTTGACGTTGGAGTCCACGTTCTTT
[37 nt withheld, positions 5749-5785]
ACCCTATCTCGGTCTATTCTTTTGATTTATAAGGGATTTTGCCGATTTCGGCCTATTGGTTAAAAAATGA
GCTGATTTAACAAAAATTTAACGCGAATTTTAACAAAATATTAACGCTTACAATTTAGGTGGCACTTTTC
GGGGAAATGTGCGCGGAACCCCTATTTGTTTATTTTTCTAAATACATTCAAATATGTATCCGCTCATGAG
ACAATAACCCTGATAAATGCTTCAATAATATTGAAAAAGGAAGAGTATGAGTATTCAACATTTCCGTGTC
GCCCTTATTCCCTTTTTTGCGGCATTTTGCCTTCCTGTTTTTGCTCACCCAGAAACGCTGGTGAAAGTAA
AAGATGCTGAAGATCAGTTGGGTGCACGAGTGGGTTACATCGAACTGGATCTCAACAGCGGTAAGATCCT
TGAGAGTTTTCGCCCCGAAGAACGTTTTCCAATGATGAGCACTTTTAAAGTTCTGCTATGTGGCGCGGTA
TTATCCCGTATTGACGCCGGGCAAGAGCAACTCGGTCGCCGCATACACTATTCTCAGAATGACTTGGTTG
AGTACTCACCAGTCACAGAAAAGCATCTTACGGATGGCATGACAGTAAGAGAATTATGCAGTGCTGCCAT
AACCATGAGTGATAACACTGCGGCCAACTTACTTCTGACAACGATCGGAGGACCGAAGGAGCTAACCGCT
TTTTTGCACAACATGGGGGATCATGTAACTCGCCTTGATCGTTGGGAACCGGAGCTGAATGAAGCCATAC
CAAACGACGAGCGTGACACCACGATGCCTGTAGCAATGGCAACAACGTTGCGCAAACTATTAACTGGCGA
ACTACTTACTCTAGCTTCCCGGCAACAATTAATAGACTGGATGGAGGCGGATAAAGTTGCAGGACCACTT
CTGCGCTCGGCCCTTCCGGCTGGCTGGTTTATTGCTGATAAATCTGGAGCCGGTGAGCGTGGGTCTCGCG
GTATCATTGCAGCACTGGGGCCAGATGGTAAGCCCTCCCGTATCGTAGTTATCTACACGACGGGGAGTCA
GGCAACTATGGATGAACGAAATAGACAGATCGCTGAGATAGGTGCCTCACTGATTAAGCATTGGTAACTG
TCAGACCAAGTTTACTCATATATACTTTAGATTGATTTAAAACTTCATTTTTAATTTAAAAGGATCTAGG
TGAAGATCCTTTTTGATAATCTCATGACCAAAATCCCTTAACGTGAGTTTTCGTTCCACTGAGCGTCAGA
CCCCGTAGAAAAGATCAAAGGATCTTCTTGAGATCCTTTTTTTCTGCGCGTAATCTGCTGCTTGCAAACA
AAAAAACCACCGCTACCAGCGGTGGTTTGTTTGCCGGATCAAGAGCTACCAACTCTTTTTCCGAAGGTAA
CTGGCTTCAGCAGAGCGCAGATACCAAATACTGTTCTTCTAGTGTAGCCGTAGTTAGGCCACCACTTCAA
GAACTCTGTAGCACCGCCTACATACCTCGCTCTGCTAATCCTGTTACCAGTGGCTGCTGCCAGTGGCGAT
AAGTCGTGTCTTACCGGGTTGGACTCAAGACGATAGTTACCGGATAAGGCGCAGCGGTCGGGCTGAACGG
GGGGTTCGTGCACACAGCCCAGCTTGGAGCGAACGACCTACACCGAACTGAGATACCTACAGCGTGAGCT
ATGAGAAAGCGCCACGCTTCCCGAAGGGAGAAAGGCGGACAGGTATCCGGTAAGCGGCAGGGTCGGAACA
GGAGAGCGCACGAGGGAGCTTCCAGGGGGAAACGCCTGGTATCTTTATAGTCCTGTCGGGTTTCGCCACC
TCTGACTTGAGCGTCGATTTTTGTGATGCTCGTCAGGGGGGCGGAGCCTATGGAAAAACGCCAGCAACGC
GGCCTTTTTACGGTTCCTGGCCTTTTGCTGGCCTTTTGC
